>Addgene plasmid #152233 | pGBW-m4134020 | depositor full sequence | sequence record 295245 | Full Sequence
CACCATGAAATTTCTTGTTTTCTTAGGAATCATCACAACTGTAGCTGCATTTCACCAAGAATGTAGTTTA
CAGTCATGTACTCAACATCAACCATATGTAGTTGATGACCCGTGTCCTATTCACTTCTATTCTAAATGGT
ATATTAGAGTAGGAGCTAGAAAATCAGCACCTTTAATTGAATTGTGCGTGGATGAGGCTGGTTCTAAATC
ACCCATTCAGTACATCGATATCGGTAATTATACAGTTTCCTGTTTACCTTTTACAATTAATTGCCAGGAA
CCTAAATTGGGTAGTCTTGTAGTGCGTTGTTCGTTCTATGAAGACTTTTTAGAGTATCATGACGTTCGTG
TTGTTTTAGATTTCATCGAAAACCTTTACTTTCAGTCGGGGAAACCTATACCCAATCCACTTCTCGGCTT
AGATTCTACCTAAGCTAGCTTGACTGACTGAGATACAGCGTACCTTCAGCTCACAGACATGATAAGATAC
ATTGATGAGTTTGGACAAACCACAACTAGAATGCAGTGAAAAAAATGCTTTATTTGTGAAATTTGTGATG
CTATTGCTTTATTTGTAACCATTATAAGCTGCAATAAACAAGTTAACAACAACAATTGCATTCATTTTAT
GTTTCAGGTTCAGGGGGAGGTGTGGGAGGTTTTTTAAAGCAAGTAAAACCTCTACAAATGTGGTATTGGC
CCATCTCTATCGGTATCGTAGCATAACCCCTTGGGGCCTCTAAACGGGTCTTGAGGGGTTTTTTGTGCCC
CTCGGGCCGGATTGCTATCTACCGGCATTGGCGCAGAAAAAAATGCCTGATGCGACGCTGCGCGTCTTAT
ACTCCCACATATGCCAGATTCAGCAACGGATACGGCTTCCCCAACTTGCCCACTTCCATACGTGTCCTCC
TTACCAGAAATTTATCCTTAAGGTCGTCAGCTATCCTGCAGGCGATCTCTCGATTTCGATCAAGACATTC
CTTTAATGGTCTTTTCTGGACACCACTAGGGGTCAGAAGTAGTTCATCAAACTTTCTTCCCTCCCTAATC
TCATTGGTTACCTTGGGCTATCGAAACTTAATTAACCAGTCAAGTCAGCTACTTGGCGAGATCGACTTGT
CTGGGTTTCGACTACGCTCAGAATTGCGTCAGTCAAGTTCGATCTGGTCCTTGCTATTGCACCCGTTCTC
CGATTACGAGTTTCATTTAAATCATGTGAGCAAAAGGCCAGCAAAAGGCCAGGAACCGTAAAAAGGCCGC
GTTGCTGGCGTTTTTCCATAGGCTCCGCCCCCCTGACGAGCATCACAAAAATCGACGCTCAAGTCAGAGG
TGGCGAAACCCGACAGGACTATAAAGATACCAGGCGTTTCCCCCTGGAAGCTCCCTCGTGCGCTCTCCTG
TTCCGACCCTGCCGCTTACCGGATACCTGTCCGCCTTTCTCCCTTCGGGAAGCGTGGCGCTTTCTCATAG
CTCACGCTGTAGGTATCTCAGTTCGGTGTAGGTCGTTCGCTCCAAGCTGGGCTGTGTGCACGAACCCCCC
GTTCAGCCCGACCGCTGCGCCTTATCCGGTAACTATCGTCTTGAGTCCAACCCGGTAAGACACGACTTAT
CGCCACTGGCAGCAGCCACTGGTAACAGGATTAGCAGAGCGAGGTATGTAGGCGGTGCTACAGAGTTCTT
GAAGTGGTGGCCTAACTACGGCTACACTAGAAGAACAGTATTTGGTATCTGCGCTCTGCTGAAGCCAGTT
ACCTTCGGAAAAAGAGTTGGTAGCTCTTGATCCGGCAAACAAACCACCGCTGGTAGCGGTGGTTTTTTTG
TTTGCAAGCAGCAGATTACGCGCAGAAAAAAAGGATCTCAAGAAGATCCTTTGATCTTTTCTACGGGGTC
TGACGCTCAGTGGAACGAAAACTCACGTTAAGGGATTTTGGTCATGAGATTATCAAAAAGGATCTTCACC
TAGATCCTTTTAAATTAAAAATGAAGTTTTAAATCAATCTAAAGTATATATGAGTAAACTTGGTCTGACA
GTTACCAATGCTTAATCAGTGAGGCACCTATCTCAGCGATCTGTCTATTTCGTTCATCCATAGTTGCATT
TAAATTTCCGAACTCTCCAAGGCCCTCGTCGGAAAATCTTCAAACCTTTCGTCCGATCCATCTTGCAGGC
TACCTCTCGAACGAACTATCGCAAGTCTCTTGGCCGGCCTTGCGCCTTGGCTATTGCTTGGCAGCGCCTA
TCGCCAGGTATTACTCCAATCCCGAATATCCGAGATCGGGATCACCCGAGAGAAGTTCAACCTACATCCT
CAATCCCGATCTATCCGAGATCCGAGGAATATCGAAATCGGGGCGCGCCTGGTGTACCGAGAACGATCCT
CTCAGTGCGAGTCTCGACGATCCATATCGTTGCTTGGCAGTCAGCCAGTCGGAATCCAGCTTGGGACCCA
GGAAGTCCAATCGTCAGATATTGTACTCAAGCCTGGTCACGGCAGCGTACCGATCTGTTTAAACCTAGAT
ATTGATAGTCTGATCGGTCAACGTATAATCGAGTCCTAGCTTTTGCAAACATCTATCAAGAGACAGGATC
AGCAGGAGGCTTTCGCATGAGTATTCAACATTTCCGTGTCGCCCTTATTCCCTTTTTTGCGGCATTTTGC
CTTCCTGTTTTTGCTCACCCAGAAACGCTGGTGAAAGTAAAAGATGCTGAAGATCAGTTGGGTGCGCGAG
TGGGTTACATCGAACTGGATCTCAACAGCGGTAAGATCCTTGAGAGTTTTCGCCCCGAAGAACGCTTTCC
AATGATGAGCACTTTTAAAGTTCTGCTATGTGGCGCGGTATTATCCCGTATTGACGCCGGGCAAGAGCAA
CTCGGTCGCCGCATACACTATTCTCAGAATGACTTGGTTGAGTATTCACCAGTCACAGAAAAGCATCTTA
CGGATGGCATGACAGTAAGAGAATTATGCAGTGCTGCCATAACCATGAGTGATAACACTGCGGCCAACTT
ACTTCTGACAACGATTGGAGGACCGAAGGAGCTAACCGCTTTTTTGCACAACATGGGGGATCATGTAACT
CGCCTTGATCGTTGGGAACCGGAGCTGAATGAAGCCATACCAAACGACGAGCGTGACACCACGATGCCTG
TAGCAATGGCAACAACCTTGCGTAAACTATTAACTGGCGAACTACTTACTCTAGCTTCCCGGCAACAGTT
GATAGACTGGATGGAGGCGGATAAAGTTGCAGGACCACTTCTGCGCTCGGCCCTTCCGGCTGGCTGGTTT
ATTGCTGATAAATCTGGAGCCGGTGAGCGTGGGTCTCGCGGTATCATTGCAGCACTGGGGCCAGATGGTA
AGCCCTCCCGTATCGTAGTTATCTACACGACGGGGAGTCAGGCAACTATGGATGAACGAAATAGACAGAT
CGCTGAGATAGGTGCCTCACTGATTAAGCATTGGTAACCGATTCTAGGTGCATTGGCGCAGAAAAAAATG
CCTGATGCGACGCTGCGCGTCTTATACTCCCACATATGCCAGATTCAGCAACGGATACGGCTTCCCCAAC
TTGCCCACTTCCATACGTGTCCTCCTTACCAGAAATTTATCCTTAAGATCCCGAATCGTTTAAACTCGAC
TCTGGCTCTATCGAATCTCCGTCGTTTCGAGCTTACGCGAACAGCCGTGGCGCTCATTTGCTCGTCGGGC
ATCGAATCTCGTCAGCTATCGTCAGCTTACCTTTTTGGCAGCGATCGCGGCTCCCGACATCTTGGACCAT
TAGCTCCACAGGTATCTTCTTCCCTCTAGTGGTCATAACAGCAGCTTCAGCTACCTCTCAATTCAAAAAA
CCCCTCAAGACCCGTTTAGAGGCCCCAAGGGGTTATGCTATCAATCGTTGCGTTACACACACAAAAAACC
AACACACATCCATCTTCGATGGATAGCGATTTTATTATCTAACTGCTGATCGAGTGTAGCCAGATCTAGT
AATCAATTACGGGGTCATTAGTTCATAGCCCATATATGGAGTTCCGCGTTACATAACTTACGGTAAATGG
CCCGCCTGGCTGACCGCCCAACGACCCCCGCCCATTGACGTCAATAATGACGTATGTTCCCATAGTAACG
CCAATAGGGACTTTCCATTGACGTCAATGGGTGGAGTATTTACGGTAAACTGCCCACTTGGCAGTACATC
AAGTGTATCATATGCCAAGTACGCCCCCTATTGACGTCAATGACGGTAAATGGCCCGCCTGGCATTATGC
CCAGTACATGACCTTATGGGACTTTCCTACTTGGCAGTACATCTACGTATTAGTCATCGCTATTACCATG
CTGATGCGGTTTTGGCAGTACATCAATGGGCGTGGATAGCGGTTTGACTCACGGGGATTTCCAAGTCTCC
ACCCCATTGACGTCAATGGGAGTTTGTTTTGGCACCAAAATCAACGGGACTTTCCAAAATGTCGTAACAA
CTCCGCCCCATTGACGCAAATGGGCGGTAGGCGTGTACGGTGGGAGGTCTATATAAGCAGAGCTGGTTTA
GTGAACCGTCAGATCAGATCTTTGTCGATCCTACCATCCACTCGACACACCCGCCAGCGGCCGC
Features (pLannotate 1.2.2; 16 found; start..end, strand, type, name):
      5..367     +  CDS            NS8_SARS2: Experimental evidence at protein level: Swiss-Prot protein existence level 1. Plays a role in modulating host immune response (PubMed:31986261). Binds to IL17RA receptor, leading to IL17 pathway activation and an increased secretion of pro-inflammatory factors. Contributes to cytokine storm during COVID-19 infection. From Severe acute respiratory syndrome coronavirus 2 (2019-nCoV) (SARS-CoV-2).
    483..604     -  polyA_signal   SV40 poly(A) signal: SV40 polyadenylation signal
    627..696     -  CDS            large T antigen (fragment): large T antigen from SV40 (simian virus 40)
    719..765     +  terminator     T7 terminator: transcription terminator for bacteriophage T7 RNA polymerase
    795..931     +  terminator     rrnG terminator: transcription terminator from the E. coli ribosomal RNA rrnG operon (Albrechtsen et al., 1991)
    976..1047    +  misc_feature   3' β-globin insulator: insulator downstream of the human β-globin locus (Farrell et al., 2002)
   1273..1861    -  rep_origin     ori: high-copy-number ColE1/pMB1/pBR322/pUC origin of replication
   2033..2097    -  CDS            bla(M) (fragment): β-lactamase lacking the signal sequence; bla(M); allows cytosolic expression of β-lactamase
   2607..3467    +  CDS            AmpR: β-lactamase; bla; confers resistance to ampicillin, carbenicillin, and related antibiotics
   3480..3616    +  terminator     rrnG terminator: transcription terminator from the E. coli ribosomal RNA rrnG operon (Albrechtsen et al., 1991)
   3768..3839    +  misc_feature   5' β-globin insulator: insulator upstream of the human β-globin locus (Farrell et al., 2002)
   3844..3890    -  terminator     T7 terminator: transcription terminator for bacteriophage T7 RNA polymerase
   3908..3956    -  polyA_signal   poly(A) signal: synthetic polyadenylation signal
   4037..4340    +  enhancer       CMV enhancer: human cytomegalovirus immediate early enhancer
   4413..4430    -  promoter       CMV promoter (fragment): human cytomegalovirus (CMV) immediate early promoter
   4493..4544    +  promoter       CMVd2 promoter: truncated human cytomegalovirus (CMV) immediate early promoter that yields moderately reduced expression relative to the full-length promoter
