[The description below was written by a language model from this plasmid's Addgene catalogue record and pLannotate feature annotations shown in this document.]
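Description:
pGBW-m4134020 is a mammalian expression plasmid built on the pTwist_CMV_6 backbone and carrying the wild-type ORF8 accessory protein of SARS-CoV-2. It is maintained in E. coli as a high-copy plasmid through a ColE1/pUC-type origin and selected with ampicillin via a β-lactamase (AmpR) gene. The annotated full sequence is about 4.6 kb. That is consistent with the stated backbone of roughly 4.2 kb plus an insert of about 360 bp.

The ORF8 coding sequence lies at the start of the numbered circular sequence. It sits immediately downstream of the human cytomegalovirus immediate-early enhancer and promoter elements annotated at the end of the map, so CMV drives transcription across the origin of numbering into the insert. One of the promoter hits is annotated as the truncated CMVd2 form, but the catalogue simply lists the promoter as CMV. The catalogue describes a backbone-encoded C-terminal tag consisting of a TEV protease cleavage site followed by a V5 epitope. This would allow detection or pull-down of ORF8 and removal of the tag, although neither element appears as a separate feature in the automated table. An SV40 polyadenylation signal is annotated downstream of the insert, though on the reverse strand.

The mammalian cassette and the bacterial marker are flanked by insulating elements: 5' and 3' β-globin insulator fragments, rrnG and T7 transcription terminators, and a synthetic poly(A) signal upstream of the CMV enhancer. These elements presumably limit read-through between units. No mammalian selection marker is annotated, so the plasmid seems suited to transient transfection. The ORF8 annotation describes roles in host immune modulation and IL-17 receptor engagement, which points to likely uses in studying the protein's expression, interactions and function.
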