Addgene plasmid #152233: pGBW-m4134020
Purpose: Mammalian expression plasmid for SARS-CoV-2 ORF8 protein
Depositing lab: Ginkgo Bioworks & Benjie Chen. Depositing organization: Ginkgo Bioworks.
Backbone
  Vector backbone: pTwist_CMV_6
  Backbone size w/o insert (bp): 4180
  Vector type: Mammalian Expression
Growth in bacteria
  Bacterial resistance: Ampicillin, 100 μg/mL
  Growth temperature: 37°C
  Growth strain: DH5alpha
  Copy number: High Copy
Gene/Insert
  Gene/Insert name: SARS-CoV-2 ORF8 protein
  Species: Severe acute respiratory syndrome coronavirus 2
  Insert size (bp): 359
  Mutation: wt
  Entrez Gene: ORF8 (a.k.a. GU280_gp09)
  Promoter: CMV
  Tag / fusion protein: Cleavable TEV;V5 (C terminal on backbone)
  Cloning method: Unknown
Resource information
  A portion of this plasmid was derived from a plasmid made by: GinkgoBioworks
Depositor comments: NCBI reference sequence: YP_009724396.1
How to cite: pGBW-m4134020 was a gift from Ginkgo Bioworks & Benjie Chen (Addgene plasmid # 152233 ; http://n2t.net/addgene:152233 ; RRID:Addgene_152233)
